Addgene plasmid #190340: JAB2098
Purpose: Plasmids encode parts for syntetic genetic circuit construction in eudicot plants (proUBQ10::PIP2A-mCherry-NOSt_pro35S-AmtRO-2XPhlFO::GFPint-ADHt)
Depositing lab: Jennifer Brophy & Jose Dinneny. Depositing organization: Stanford University. Publication: Synthetic genetic circuits as a means of reprogramming plant roots. Brophy JAN, Magallon KJ, Duan L, Zhong V, Ramachandran P, Kniazev K, Dinneny JR. Science. 2022 Aug 12;377(6607):747-751. doi: 10.1126/science.abo4326. Epub 2022 Aug 11. PubMed 35951698.
Backbone
  Vector backbone: JAB2120
  Vector type: Plant Expression
Growth in bacteria
  Bacterial resistance: Spectinomycin, 50 μg/mL
  Growth temperature: 37°C
  Growth strain: DH5alpha
  Copy number: High Copy
Gene/Insert
  Gene/Insert name: proUBQ10::PIP2A-mCherry-NOSt_pro35S-AmtRO-2XPhlFO::GFPint-ADHt
  Species: Synthetic
  Cloning method: Restriction Enzyme; 5′ cloning site unknown (unknown if destroyed)
Terms and licenses: Academic/Nonprofit Terms; Industry Terms: Not Available to Industry
Depositor comments: Please see the fully annotated sequence linked the "Supplemental Documents" section. Please visit https://www.biorxiv.org/content/10.1101/2022.02.02.478917v1 for bioRxiv preprint.
How to cite: JAB2098 was a gift from Jennifer Brophy & Jose Dinneny (Addgene plasmid # 190340 ; http://n2t.net/addgene:190340 ; RRID:Addgene_190340)
