[The description below was written by a language model from this plasmid's Addgene catalogue record and pLannotate feature annotations shown in this document.]
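Description:
JAB2098 is a plant expression plasmid built on the JAB2120 backbone, a compact binary-type vector carrying nopaline-type left and right T-DNA border repeats. This arrangement implies delivery into plant cells by Agrobacterium, although the record does not spell out the delivery route. The backbone has a high-copy ColE1/pUC-type origin for propagation in E. coli and a pSa origin, which in vectors of this style supports replication in Agrobacterium. Bacterial selection is by spectinomycin through the aadA gene. Short remnants of lac regulatory elements, a T3 promoter and a pBluescript polylinker lie just inside the right border. No plant selectable marker appears in the feature table.

The payload consists of two synthetic expression units. In the first, the UBQ10 promoter (named in the record but not picked up by the automated annotation) drives the Arabidopsis plasma-membrane aquaporin PIP2A fused to mCherry and terminated by the NOS terminator. This gives a constitutive red membrane marker that identifies transformed cells and can serve as a reference signal. The second unit is the circuit output: a CaMV 35S-derived promoter engineered with one operator for the bacterial repressor AmtR and two for PhlF, driving GFP with an ADH terminator. The GFP coding sequence is interrupted by the potato ST-LS1 IV2 intron, which is why it is annotated as two separate fluorescent-protein fragments; the intron restricts expression to plant cells rather than bacteria. Because either repressor should be able to silence the promoter, the design is consistent with NOR-like logic. The plasmid is one of a set of parts for building synthetic genetic circuits in eudicot plants.
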