Features (pLannotate 1.2.2; 21 found; start..end, strand, type, name):
     30..260     -  CDS            cEGFP (fragment): cEGFP is a basic (constitutively fluorescent) green fluorescent protein published in 2008, derived from Aequorea victoria.
    359..651     -  promoter       CaMV 35S promoter (fragment): strong constitutive promoter from cauliflower mosaic virus
   1174..1426    -  terminator     NOS terminator: nopaline synthase terminator and poly(A) signal
   1446..2155    -  CDS            mCherry (fragment): monomeric derivative of DsRed fluorescent protein (Shaner et al., 2004) mammalian codon-optimized
   2162..3022    -  CDS            PIP2-1: PIP21_ARATH - Also known as PIP2A. Experimental evidence at protein level: Swiss-Prot protein existence level 1. Water channel required to facilitate the transport of water across cell membrane. Probably involved in root water uptake. Its function is impaired by Hg(2+). From Arabidopsis thaliana (Mouse-ear cress).
   3678..3700    -  misc_feature   LB T-DNA repeat: left border repeat from nopaline C58 T-DNA (truncated)
   3828..4263    -  rep_origin     pSa ori: origin of replication from bacterial plasmid pSa
   4271..4369    -  CDS            TRA2_ECOLX (fragment): Protein predicted: Swiss-Prot protein existence level 4. Required for transposition of transposon Tn903. From Escherichia coli.
   4511..4660    +  CDS            sat-1 (fragment): STA_ECOLX - Protein inferred from homology: Swiss-Prot protein existence level 3. Involved in resistance to streptothricin, a broad-spectrum antibiotic produced by streptomycetes (PubMed:1850404). Detoxifies streptothricin via acetylation of the beta amino group of the first beta-lysyl moiety of streptothricin (By similarity). From Escherichia coli.
   4721..5506    +  CDS            aadA: S3AD_SHIFL - Experimental evidence at protein level: Swiss-Prot protein existence level 1. Mediates bacterial resistance to the antibiotics streptomycin and spectinomycin. From Shigella flexneri.
   5600..6188    +  rep_origin     ori: high-copy-number ColE1/pMB1/pBR322/pUC origin of replication
   6279..6303    -  misc_feature   RB T-DNA repeat: right border repeat from nopaline C58 T-DNA
   6311..6435    +  rep_origin     RSF ori (fragment): Plasmids containing the RSF 1030 origin of replication can be propagated in E. coli cells that contain additional plasmids with compatible origins.
   6437..6529    +  CDS            lacI (fragment): lac repressor; lacI; The lac repressor binds to the lac operator to inhibit transcription in E. coli. This inhibition can be relieved by adding lactose or isopropyl-β-D-thiogalactopyranoside (IPTG).
   6542..6563    +  protein_bind   CAP binding site: CAP binding activates transcription in the presence of cAMP. E. coli catabolite activator protein
   6578..6608    +  promoter       lac promoter: promoter for the E. coli lac operon
   6616..6632    +  protein_bind   lac operator: The lac repressor binds to the lac operator to inhibit transcription in E. coli. This inhibition can be relieved by adding lactose or isopropyl-β-D-thiogalactopyranoside (IPTG). lac repressor encoded by lacI
   6677..6695    +  promoter       T3 promoter: promoter for bacteriophage T3 RNA polymerase
   6708..6743    +  misc_feature   MCS (fragment): pBluescript multiple cloning site
   7026..7544    -  CDS            sg50 (fragment): sg50 is a basic (constitutively fluorescent) blue fluorescent protein published in 1997, derived from Aequorea victoria.
   7542..44      -  intron         IV2 intron (across the origin): modified second intron of the potato ST-LS1 gene (Vancanneyt et al., 1990)
>Addgene plasmid #190340 | JAB2098 | addgene full sequence | sequence record 389391 | Addgene NGS Result
TGATAATTATTATATATATATCAAAGGTAGAAGCAGAAACTTACGTAGGTCAGGGTGGTGACCAGGGTTG
GCCATGGAACAGGTAGTTTTCCAGTAGTGCAAATAAATTTAAGGGTAAGTTTTCCGTATGTTGCATCACC
TTCACCCTCTCCACTGACAGAAAATTTGTGCCCATTAACATCACCATCTAATTCAACAAGAATTGGGACA
ACTCCAGTGAAAAGTTCTTCTCCTTTACTCACCATGGTGTCTAGAGTCCCCCGTGTACCTTAACGATACG
GTACGTTTCGTATCAATCCACCTTAACGATACGGTACGTTTCGTATCAATTATATAGATTATCTATAGAT
CGATAGAAGATAGTGGGATTGTGCGTCATCCCTTACGTCAGTGGAGATATCACATCAATCCACTTGCTTT
GAAGACGTGGTTGGAACGTCTTCTTTTTCCACGATGCTCCTCGTGGGTGGGGGTCCATCTTTGGGACCAC
TGTCGGCAGAGGCATCTTCAACGATGGCCTTTCCTTTATCGCAATGATGGCATTTGTAGGAGCCACCTTC
CTTTTCCACTATCTTCACAATAAAGTGACAGATAGCTGGGCAATGGAATCCGAGGAGGTTTCCGGATATT
ACCCTTTGTTGAAAAGTCTCAATTGCCCTTTGGTCTTCTGAGACTGTATCTTTGATATTTTTGGAGTAGA
CAAGTGTGTCGTGCTCCACCATGTTGACGAAGATTTTCTTCTTGTCATTGAGTCGTAAGAGACTCTGTAT
GAACTGTTCGCCAGTCTTTACGGCGAGTTCTGTTAGGTCCTCTATTTGAATCTTTGACTCCATGGCCTTT
GATTCAGTGGGAACTACCTTTTTAGAGACTCCAATCTCTATTACTTGCCTTGGTTTGTGAAGCAAGCCTT
GAATCGTCCATACTGGAATAGTACTTCTGATCTTGAGAAATATATCTTTCTCTGTGTTCTTGATGCAGTT
AGTCCTGAATCTTTTGACTGCATCTTTAACCTTCTTGGGAAGGTATTTGATTTCCTGGAGATTATTGCTC
GGGTAGATCGTCTTGATGAGAGCTGCTGCGTAAGCCTCTCTACCCATCTGTGGGTTAGCATTCTTTCTGA
AATTGAAAAGGCAAATCTGGGGACCCATTACGTCTCCCTCGAGGGCGCGCCCCGATCTAGTAACATAGAT
GACACCGCGCGCGATAATTTATCCTAGTTTGCGCGCTATATTTTGTTTTCTATCGCGTATTAAATGTATA
ATTGCGGGACTCTAATCATAAAAACCCATCTCATAAATAACGTCATGCATTACATGTTAATTATTACATG
CTTAACGTAATTCAACAGAAATTATATGATAATCATCGCAAGACCGGCAACAGGATTCAATCTTAAGAAA
CTTTATTGCCAAATGTTTGAACGATCTGCAGCCGGGCGGCCGCTTTACTTGTACAGCTCCTCCATGCCGC
CGGTGGAGTGGCGGCCCTCGGCGCGTTCGTACTGTTCCACGATGGTGTAGTCCTCGTTGTGGGAGGTGAT
GTCCAACTTGATGTTGACGTTGTAGGCGCCGGGCAGCTGCACGGGCTTCTTGGCCTTGTAGGTGGTCTTG
ACCTCAGCGTCGTAGTGGCCGCCGTCCTTCAGCTTCAGCCTCTGCTTGATCTCGCCCTTCAGGGCGCCGT
CCTCGGGGTACATCCGCTCGGAGGAGGCCTCCCAGCCCATGGTCTTCTTCTGCATTACGGGGCCGTCGGA
GGGGAAGTTGGTGCCGCGCAGCTTCACCTTGTAGATGAACTCGCCGTCCTGCAGGGAGGAGTCCTGGGTC
ACGGTCACCACGCCGCCGTCCTCGAAGTTCATCACGCGCTCCCACTTGAAGCCCTCGGGGAAGGACAGCT
TCAAGTAGTCGGGGATGTCGGCGGGGTGCTTCACGTAGGCCTTGGAGCCGTACATGAACTGAGGGGACAG
GATGTCCCAGGCGAAGGGCAGGGGGCCACCCTTGGTCACCTTCAGCTTGGCGGTCTGGGTGCCCTCGTAG
GGGCGGCCCTCGCCCTCGCCCTCGATCTCGAACTCGTGGCCGTTCACGGAGCCCTCCATGTGCACCTTGA
AGCGCATGAACTCCTTGATGATGGCCATGTTATCCTCCTCGCCCTTGCTCACCATGGATCCGACGTTGGC
AGCACTTCTGAATGATCCAAGAGACTTAGAACCTGAAGCTCTTAGAACGAATTGGTGGTAGAATGCAGCT
ATCGCAGCTCCAATGAATGGTCCAACCCAAAATATCCAGTGGTCATCCCATGGCTTGCTCTTGTTGTAGA
TTACGGCAGCTCCGAAACTCCTTGCCGGGTTAATTCCGGTTCCGGTAATGGGAATGGTAGCCAAATGTAC
CATGAACACGGCAAATCCGATTGGAAGTGGCGCCAACACCGGAACGTGGGAGTCTCTGGCACTACGTTTG
GGGTCAGTGGCAGAGAAGACGGTGTAGACAAGAACGAAAGTACCAATGATCTCTGCGGCTAGACCGGTCC
CTGTGCTGTAGCCATCGGCTAGAGAGTTGGCTCCACCTCCGTAACGGGTGTAGTAAGAGCTTTGGAAGGC
TTTGACAAAACCAACTCCACAAATCGCACCCAAACACTGAGCGATTATGTACAATAGGGCCCTAGGTAAC
GACACTTTACGTGCCAAGAATAGCCCAAATGTCACCGCTGGGTTAATGTGACCACCAGAGATACCGGCGG
TGCAGTAGACGAGGATGAAGATCATACCACCAAAGGCCCAAGCGATACCGAGGATTCCAACTCCGCCGCA
ATCTACGCCACCGGCATCAGTATCGGACTGAATCTTGTAACCGATGACTGTCAAAACGGTGATGTATAAG
AAGAGGAGAGTGGCTACGAACTCTGCGATAACTGCTCTGTAGAAAGACCACTTCTTTAGCTCCGCTCCAT
CAATAAACGGAGCTGGTGGCGGATCTTGATAGTCTCTTGTCTGAAATCCTTCTCCGGGAACGGCTTCCAC
ATCCTTTGCCATGGTGCTGTTAATCAGAAAAACTCAGATTAATCGACAAATTCGATCGCACAAACTAGAA
ACTAACACCAGATCTAGATAGAAATCACAAATCGAAGAGTAATTATTCGACAAAACTCAAATTATTTGAA
CAAATCGGATGATATCTATGAAACCCTAATCGAGAATTAAGATGATATCTAACGATCAAACCCAGAAAAT
CGTCTTCGATCTAAGATTAACAGAATCTAAACCAAAGAACATATACGAAATTGGGATCGAACGAAAACAA
AATCGAAGATTTTGAGAGAATAAGGAACACAGAAATTTACCTTGATCACGGTAGAGAGAATTGAGAGAAA
GTTTTTAAGATTTTGAGAAATTGAAATCTGAATTGTGAAGAAGAAGAGCTCTTTGGGTATTGTTTTATAG
AAGAAGAAGAAGAAAAGACGAGGACGACTAGGTCACGAGAAAGCTAAGGCGGTGAAGCAATAGCTAATAA
TAAAATGACACGTGTATTGAGCGTTGTTTACACGCAAAGTTGTTTTTGGCTAATTGCCTTATTTTTAGGT
TGAGGAAAAGTATTTGTGCTTTGAGTTGATAAACACGACTCGTGTGTGCCGGCTGCAACCACTTTGACGC
CGTTTATTACTGACTCGTCGACAACCAAAGCTTAACGTTACACCACAATATATCCTGCCAAGAGTCTAAT
TCCGGGGATCGGAAATCCAGAAGCCCGAGAGGTTGCCGCCTTTCGGGCTTTTTCTTTTTCAAAAAAAAAA
ATTTATAAAACGATCTGTTGCGGCCGGCCGCCGGGTTGTGGGCAAAGGCGCTCGACGGTGGGCAACCGCT
TGCGGTTGTCCACGGGCGGAGCCGGTGCGCGTAGCGCATTGTCCACAAGCCAAGGGCGACCAATAATTGA
TATATATATTCATAATTGAAAAGCTAATTGAACATACTACTTGCTGTAACTACTTGCCGGAGCGAGGGGT
GTTTGCAAGCTGTTGATCTGAAAGGGCTATTAGCGTTCTCACGTGCCTTTTTGATTAGCGATTTCACGTG
ACCTTATTAGCGATTTCACGTACTCCGATTAGCGATTTCACGTACCCTGATTAGCGATTTCACGTGGATA
GTTTTTGGAGCGGGCCGGAAAGCCCCGTGAATCAAGGCTTTGCGGGGCATTAGCGGTTTCACGTGGATAA
CTACCCTCTATCCACAGGCTTCCGGGGATAAAAAAGCCCGCTCGACGGCGGGCTGTTGGATGGGGATCTC
CTGAATCGCCCCATCATCCAGCCAGAAAGTGAGGGAGCCACGGTTGATGAGAGCTTTGTTGTAGGTGGAC
CAGTTGGTGATTTTGAACTTTTGCTTTGCCACGGAACGGTCTGCGTTGTCGGGAAGATGCGTGATCTGAT
CCTTCAACTCAGCAAAAGTTCGATTTATTCAACAAAGCCACGTTGTGTCTCAAAATCTCTGATGTTACAT
TGCACAAGATAAAAATATATCATCATGGCACAAACGAACAATGTACCTGCCTGCAATTTGTACGCAAAAT
GTGGCTTTACTCTCGGCGGCATTGACCTGTTCACGTATAAAACTAGACCTCAAGTCTCGAACGAAACAGC
GATGTACTGGTACTGGTTCTCGGGAGCACAGGATGACGCCTAACAATTCATTCAAGCCGACACCGCTTCG
CGGCGCGGCTTAATTCAGGAGTTAAACATCATGAGGGAAGCGGTGATCGCCGAAGTATCGACTCAACTAT
CAGAGGTAGTTGGCGTCATCGAGCGCCATCTCGAACCGACGTTGCTGGCCGTACATTTGTACGGCTCCGC
AGTGGATGGCGGCCTGAAGCCACACAGTGATATTGATTTGCTGGTTACGGTGACCGTAAGGCTTGATGAA
ACAACGCGGCGAGCTTTGATCAACGACCTTTTGGAAACTTCGGCTTCCCCTGGAGAGAGCGAGATTCTCC
GCGCTGTAGAAGTCACCATTGTTGTGCACGACGACATCATTCCGTGGCGTTATCCAGCTAAGCGCGAACT
GCAATTTGGAGAATGGCAGCGCAATGACATTCTTGCAGGTATCTTCGAGCCAGCCACGATCGACATTGAT
CTGGCTATCTTGCTGACAAAAGCAAGAGAACATAGCGTTGCCTTGGTAGGTCCAGCGGCGGAGGAACTCT
TTGATCCGGTTCCTGAACAGGATCTATTTGAGGCGCTAAATGAAACCTTAACGCTATGGAACTCGCCGCC
CGACTGGGCTGGCGATGAGCGAAATGTAGTGCTTACGTTGTCCCGCATTTGGTACAGCGCAGTAACCGGC
AAAATCGCGCCGAAGGATGTCGCTGCCGACTGGGCAATGGAGCGCCTGCCGGCCCAGTATCAGCCCGTCA
TACTTGAAGCTAGGCAGGCTTATCTTGGACAAGAAGATCGCTTGGCCTCGCGCGCAGATCAGTTGGAAGA
ATTTGTTCACTACGTGAAAGGCGAGATCACCAAGGTAGTCGGCAAATAATGTCTAACAAGAATTCATGAC
CAAAATCCCTTAACGTGAGTTTTCGTTCCACTGAGCGTCAGACCCCGTAGAAAAGATCAAAGGATCTTCT
TGAGATCCTTTTTTTCTGCGCGTAATCTGCTGCTTGCAAACAAAAAAACCACCGCTACCAGCGGTGGTTT
GTTTGCCGGATCAAGAGCTACCAACTCTTCTTCCGAAGGTAACTGGCTTCAGCAGAGCACAGATACCAAA
TACTGTTCTTCTAGTGTAGCCGTAGTTAGGCCACCACTTCAAGAACTCTGTAGCACCGCCTACATACCTC
GCTCTGCTAATCCTGTTACCAGTGGCTGCTGCCAGTGGCGATAAGTCGTGTCTTACCGGGTTGGACTCAA
GACGATAGTTACCGGATAAGGCGCAGCGGTCGGGCTGAACGGGGGGTTCGTGCACACAGCCCAGCTTGGA
GCGAACGACCTACACCGAACTGAGATACCTACAGCGTGAGCTATGAGAAAGCGCCACGCTTCCCGAAGGG
AGAAAGGCGGACAGGTATCCGGTAAGCGGCAGGGTCGGAACAGGAGAGCGCACGAGGGAGCTTCCAGGGG
GAAACGCCTGGTATCTTTATAGTCCTGTCGGGTTTCGCCACCTCTGACTTGAGCGTCGATTTTTGTGATG
CTCGTCAGGGGGGCGGAGCCTATGGAAAAACGCCAGCAACGCGGCCTTTTTACGGTTCCTGGCCTTTTGC
TGGCCTTTTGCTCACATGAGATCTCAAACAAACACATACAGCGACTTAGTTTACCCGCCAATATATCCTG
TCAAGGCCTTCATGTTCTTTCCTGCGTTATCCCCTGATTCTGTGGATAACCGTATTACCGCCTTTGAGTG
AGCTGATACCGCTCGCCGCAGCCGAACGACCGAGCGCAGCGAGTCAGTGAGCGAGGAAGCGGAAGAGCGC
CCAATACGCAAACCGCCTCTCCCCGCGCGTTGGCCGATTCATTAATGCAGCTGGCACGACAGGTTTCCCG
ACTGGAAAGCGGGCAGTGAGCGCAACGCAATTAATGTGAGTTAGCTCACTCATTAGGCACCCCAGGCTTT
ACACTTTATGCTTCCGGCTCGTATGTTGTGTGGAATTGTGAGCGGATAACAATTTCACACAGGAAACAGC
TATGACCATGATTACGCCAAGCGCGCAATTAACCCTCACTAAAGGGAACAAAAGCTGGAGCTCCACCGCG
GTGGCGGCCGCTCTAGAACTAGTCCGCTCTAGCCCGGAGACTCAAGCCGAGTCACTACGGTTAGTCCGTT
TGCATTCTGAATGTTGAGAACACAGTAAAATGGAATGTGTTTTAGTTTATATTCAAATCTCAATAGAAGA
AGAGTCTATTACAATGATAAGTAATAGATTAGACACGAAAACGACTAACTTAAGACAGAGAAGAAAACCA
AAAGCGATGGAGATTTCTTTCTTTTATTGCTGTGAATGCATAAAGGAAGTAAAACACAAAGTGAACATCA
TCTGCGAGAGAATGGCTTGACATTATTTGTATAGTTCATCCATGCCATGTGTAATCCCAGCAGCTGTTAC
AAACTCAAGAAGGACCATGTGATCTCTCTTTTCGTTGGGATCTTTCGAAAGGGCAGATTGTGTGGACAGG
TAATGGTTGTCTGGTAAAAGGACAGGGCCATCGCCAATTGGAGTATTTTGTTGATAATGATCAGCGAGTT
GCACGCCGCCGTCTTCGATGTTGTGGCGGGTCTTGAAGTTGGCTTTGATGCCGTTCTTTTGCTTGTCGGC
CATGATGTATACGTTGTGGGAGTTGTAGTTGTATTCCAACTTGTGGCCGAGGATGTTTCCGTCCTCCTTG
AAATCGATTCCCTTAAGCTCGATCCTGTTGACGAGGGTGTCACCCTCAAACTTGACTTCAGCACGTGTCT
TGTAGTTCCCGTCGTCCTTGAAGAAGATGGTCCTCTCCTGCACGTATCCCTCAGGCATGGCGCTCTTGAA
GAAGTCGTGCCGCTTCATATGATCAGGGTAACGGGAGAAGCACTGCACGCCCTGCACATCAACAAATTTT
GGTCATATATTAGAAAAGTTATAAATTAAAATATACACACTTATAAACTACAGAAAAGCAATTGCTATAT
ACTACATTCTTTTATTTTGAAAAAAATATTTGAAATATTATATTACTACTAATTAA
